Addgene plasmid #56372: Clover-MyosinIIA-C-18
Purpose: Localization: Cytoskeleton, Excitation: 505, Emission: 515
Depositing lab: Michael Davidson. Depositing organization: Florida State University, Tallahassee. Publication: Improving FRET dynamic range with bright green and red fluorescent proteins. Lam AJ, St-Pierre F, Gong Y, Marshall JD, Cranfill PJ, Baird MA, McKeown MR, Wiedenmann J, Davidson MW, Schnitzer MJ, Tsien RY, Lin MZ. Nat Methods. 2012 Sep 9. doi: 10.1038/nmeth.2171. PubMed 22961245.
Backbone
  Vector backbone: Clover-C1
  Backbone size w/o insert (bp): 4750
  Vector type: Mammalian Expression
  Selectable markers: Neomycin (select with G418)
Growth in bacteria
  Bacterial resistance: Kanamycin, 50 μg/mL
  Growth temperature: 37°C
  Growth strain: DH5alpha
  Copy number: High Copy
Gene/Insert
  Gene/Insert name: MyosinIIA (alt name: AJ312390)
  Species: M. musculus (mouse)
  Promoter: CMV
  Tag / fusion protein: Clover (N terminal on backbone)
  Cloning method: Unknown
  Sequencing primers: 5′ CMV-F; 3′ SV40pA-R
Terms and licenses: Academic/Nonprofit Terms; Industry Terms
Depositor comments: . Excitation = 505; Emission = 515
How to cite: Clover-MyosinIIA-C-18 was a gift from Michael Davidson (Addgene plasmid # 56372 ; http://n2t.net/addgene:56372 ; RRID:Addgene_56372)
