[The description below was written by a language model from this plasmid's Addgene catalogue record.]
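Description:
Clover-MyosinIIA-C-18 is a mammalian expression plasmid built on the Clover-C1 backbone (about 4.75 kb without insert), a C1-style fluorescent protein fusion vector in which the fluorescent protein sits upstream of the cloning site. It is maintained in E. coli as a high-copy plasmid under kanamycin selection, and it carries a neomycin resistance marker that allows G418 selection of transfected mammalian cells. The record provides no feature table, so details such as the origin of replication are not explicitly listed. The use of an SV40 polyA reverse sequencing primer suggests an SV40 polyadenylation signal downstream of the insert.

The payload is mouse myosin IIA, the non-muscle myosin II heavy chain isoform, expressed from the CMV promoter for strong constitutive expression in mammalian cells. Clover, a bright green fluorescent protein with recorded excitation at 505 nm and emission at 515 nm, is fused to the N terminus of the myosin. The "C-18" in the name probably denotes the C-type vector configuration and an 18-residue linker between Clover and the insert, although the record does not define this. The insert size and cloning method are also not given.

The stated purpose is cytoskeletal localization. The fusion labels myosin IIA-containing structures of the actomyosin cytoskeleton so that they can be seen by fluorescence microscopy in live or fixed cells. The plasmid belongs to a set of fusion constructs associated with work introducing bright green and red fluorescent proteins with improved FRET dynamic range, where such fusions show how Clover performs as a tag on correctly localized cellular proteins.
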