>Addgene plasmid #56372 | Clover-MyosinIIA-C-18 | depositor partial sequence | sequence record 87268 | insert sequence
CTAGTGACGCTCGAGCCGCTAGCGCTACCGGTCGCCACCATGGTGAGCAAGGGCGAGGAGCTGTTCACCG
GGGTGGTGCCCATCCTGGTCGAGCTGGACGGCGACGTAAACGGCCACAAGTTCAGCGTCCGCGGCGAGGG
CGAGGGCGATGCCACCAACGGCAAGCTGACCCTGAAGTTCATCTGCACCACCGGCAAGCTGCCCGTGCCC
TGGCCCACCCTCGTGACCACCTTCGGCTACGGCGTGGCCTGCTTCAGCCGCTACCCCGACCACATGAAGC
AGCACGACTTCTTCAAGTCCGCCATGCCCGAAGGCTACGTCCAGGAGCGCACCATCTCTTTCAAGGACGA
CGGTACCTACAAGACCCGCGCCGAGGTGAAGTTCGAGGGCGACACCCTGGTGAACCGCATCGAGCTGAAG
GGCATCGACTTCAAGGAGGACGGCAACATCCTGGGGCACAAGCTGGAGTACAACTTCAACAGCCACAACG
TCTATATCACGGCCGACAAGCAGAAGAACGGCATCAAGGCTAACTTCAAGATCCGCCACAACGTTGAGGA
CGGCAGCGTGCAGCTCGCCGACCACTACCAGCAGAACACCCCCATCGGCGACGGCCCCGTGCTGCTGCCC
GACAACCACTACCTGAGCCATCAGTCCGCCCTGAGCAAAGACCCCAACGAGAAGCGCGATCACATGGTCC
TGCTGGAGTTCGTGACCGCCGCCGGGATCACTCTCGGCATGGACGAGCTGTACAAGTCCGGACTCAGATC
TGGCAGCGGTGGAGGCAGCGCATCCGGCGGAAGCGGAAGCGCTCAGCAGGCTGCAGACAAGTACCTCTAT
GTGGATAAAAACTTCATCAATAACCCGCTGGCCCAAGCTGACTGGGCTGCCAAGAAGTTGGTATGGGTGC
CTTCCAGCAAGAATGGCTTTGAACCAGCCAGCCTCAAGGAGGAGGTGGGAGAAGAGGCCATTGTAGAGCT
GGTAGAGAATGGGAAGAAGGTGAAGGTGAACAAGGACGACATCCAGAAGATGAACCCACCCAAGTTCTCC
AAGGTGGAGGACATGGCAGAGCTCACGTGCCTCAACGAAGCTTCGGTGCTGCACAACCTCAAGGAGCGAT
ACTACTCAGGGCTTATCTACACCTATTCAGGCCTGTTCTGTGTGGTCATCAACCCTTATAAGAACCTGCC
CATCTACTCAGAGGAGATCGTGGAGATGTACAAGGGCAAGAAGAGGCACGAGATGCCACCCCACATCTAC
GCCATCACAGATACTGCCTACCGGAGCATGATGCAGGACCGGGAAGATCAGTCCATCCTGTGCACGGGGG
AGTCTGGAGCAGGGAAGACAGAGAACACCAAGAAAGTCATCCAGTACCTGGCACATGTGGCCTCCTCACA
CAAGAGCAAGAAGGACCAGGGGGAGTTGGAGCGGCAGCTGCTACAGGCCAACCCTATCCTAGAGGCCTTT
GGAAACGCCAAGACGGTGAAGAATGACAACTCCTCTCGATTCGGTAAATTCATTCGTATCAACTTTGATG
TCAATGGCTACATTGTTGGTGCCAACATTGAGACTTATCTTCTGGAGAAATCTCGTGCTATCCGCCAAGC
CAAAGAGGAGCGGACCTTCCACATCTTCTACTACCTGCTGTCTGGGGCCGGAGAACACCTGAAGACTGAT
CTCCTGTTGGAGCCATACAACAAATACCGCTTCCTGTCCAACGGGCACGTCACCATCCCTGGGCAGCAGG
ACAAGGACATGTTCCAGGAGACAATGGAGGCCATGAGAATTATGGGTATCCCAGAGGATGAGCAGATGGG
CTTGCTGCGGGTCATCTCTGGGGTCCTTCAGCTTGGCAACATTGCCTTCAAGAAGGAGCGGAACACTGAC
CAGGCGTCCATGCCGGACAACACAGCTGCTCAAAAGGTGTCCCACCTCCTGGGGATCAATGTGACCGACT
TCACCAGAGGCATCCTCACCCCACGCATCAAGGTGGGCAGAGACTATGTGCAGAAGGCGCAGACTAAAGA
GCAGGCTGACTTTGCCATTGAGGCCTTGGCCAAGGCTACCTATGAGCGGATGTTCCGCTGGCTGGTGCTT
CGCATCAACAAAGCTCTGGACAAGACCAAGAGGCAGGGCGCCTCATTTATCGGGATACTGGACATCGCTG
GCTTTGAAATCTTTGATCTGAACTCCTTCGAGCAGCTGTGCATCAACTACACCAACGAGAAGCTGCAGCA
GCTGTTCAACCACACCATGTTCATCCTGGAGCAGGAGGAGTACCAGCGAGAGGGCATCGAGTGGAACTTC
ATCGACTTCGGCCTGGACCTGCAGCCCTGCATCGACCTCATTGAGAAGCCGGCGGGTCCCCCAGGCATCC
TGGCCCTGCTAGATGAGGAGTGCTGGTTTCCTAAGGCCACTGACAAGAGCTTCGTGGAGAAGGTGGTGCA
GGAGCAGGGCACCCACCCCAAGTTCCAGAAGCCCAAGCAACTGAAGGACAAGGCTGATTTCTGCATTATC
CACTATGCCGGCAAGGTGGACTATAAAGCTGACGAGTGGCTGATGAAGAACATGGACCCCTTGAACGACA
ACATCGCCACGCTGCTTCACCAGTCCTCAGACAAGTTTGTCTCTGAGCTGTGGAAGGATGTGGATCGGAT
CATTGGCTTGGACCAAGTGGCTGGAATGTCCGAGACAGCACTACCTGGTGCCTTCAAGACCCGGAAGGGC
ATGTTCCGTACTGTCGGACAGCTGTACAAGGAGCAGCTGGCCAAGCTCATGGCCACGTTGAGGAATACCA
ACCCCAACTTCGTGCGCTGCATCATTCCCAACCATGAGAAGAAGGCCGGCAAACTGGACCCGCACTTGGT
GCTGGACCAGCTGCGCTGCAATGGCGTCCTTGAGGGCATCCGGATCTGCCGCCAGGGCTTTCCCAACAGG
GTGGTCTTCCAGGAGTTCCGGCAGAGGTATGAGATCCTCACCCCCAACTCCATCCCGAAGGGCTTCATGG
ATGGCAAGCAAGCGTGTGTGCTCATGATCAAAGCCTTGGAGCTTGACAGCAACCTGTACCGCATCGGCCA
GAGCAAAGTGTTCTTCCGGGCAGGAGTGCTCGCCCACCTGGAGGAAGAGCGGGACCTGAAGATCACCGAT
GTCATCATTGGCTTCCAGGCCTGCTGCAGGGGCTACCTGGCCAGGAAGGCCTTTGCCAAGAGGCAGCAAC
AGCTGACCGCCATGAAGGTCCTACAGAGGAACTGTGCTGCGTACCTCAGGCTGCGCAACTGGCAGTGGTG
GAGGCTCTTCACCAAGGTCAAGCCCCTGTTGAACTCAATAAGACATGAGGATGAGCTGTTAGCCAAGGAG
GCGGAACTGACAAAGGTTCGAGAGAAACATCTGGCTGCAGAGAACAGGCTGACAGAGATGGAGACGATGC
AGTCTCAGCTCATGGCAGAGAAGCTGCAGCTTCAGGAGCAGCTGCAGGCGGAGACAGAGCTGTGTGCCGA
GGCTGAGGAGCTCCGGGCCCGTCTGACAGCGAAGAAGCAGGAGCTGGAGGAGATATGCCATGACCTGGAG
GCCAGGGTGGAGGAGGAGGAGGAGCGCTGCCAGTACCTGCAGGCCGAGAAGAAGAAGATGCAGCAGAACA
TCCAGGAACTTGAGGAGCAGTTGGAGGAGGAGGAGAGCGCCCGGCAGAAGCTGCAGCTTGAGAAGGTGAC
CACCGAGGCCAAGCTGAAGAAACTGGAGGAGGACCAGATCATCATGGAGGACCAGAACTGCAAACTGGCC
AAGGAGAAGAAACTGCTGGAAGACAGAGTAGCTGAGTTCACTACCAACCTCATGGAAGAGGAGGAGAAGT
CCAAGAGCCTGGCCAAGCTCAAGAACAAGCACGAGGCAATGATCACCGACCTGGAAGAGCGCCTCCGTAG
GGAGGAGAAGCAGAGGCAGGAGTTGGAGAAGACCCGTCGCAAGCTGGAGGGAGACTCCACAGACCTCAGT
GACCAGATTGCTGAGCTCCAGGCGCAGATAGCAGAGCTCAAGATGCAGCTGGCCAAGAAGGAGGAGGAGT
TGCAGGCTGCCTTGGCCAGAGTGGAAGAAGAAGCTGCTCAGAAGAATATGGCCCTGAAGAAGATCCGAGA
ACTGGAAACTCAGATATCTGAGCTCCAGGAGGACCTGGAGTCGGAGCGAGCCTCCAGGAATAAAGCCGAG
AAGCAGAAACGGGATCTGGGAGAGGAGCTGGAGGCGCTGAAGACAGAGCTGGAGGACACGCTGGACTCCA
CGGCTGCCCAGCAGGAGCTGAGGTCGAAGCGTGAGCAGGAGGTGAGCATCCTGAAGAAGACTCTGGAGGA
CGAGGCCAAGACCCATGAGGCCCAGATCCAGGAGATGAGGCAGAAGCACTCACAGGCTGTGGAGGAGCTG
GCAGATCAGTTGGAGCAGACGAAGCGGGTAAAAGCTACCCTTGAGAAGGCGAAGCAGACCCTGGAGAATG
AGCGGGGAGAGCTGGCCAATGAGGTGAAGGCCCTGCTGCAAGGCAAGGGCGACTCAGAGCACAAGCGCAA
GAAGGTGGAGGCGCAGCTGCAAGAACTGCAGGTCAAGTTCAGCGAGGGAGAGCGCGTGCGAACCGAACTG
GCCGACAAGGTCACCAAGCTGCAGGTTGAACTGGACAGTGTGACCGGTCTCCTTAGCCAGTCTGACAGCA
AGTCCAGCAAGCTTACGAAGGACTTCTCTGCGCTGGAGTCCCAGCTTCAGGACACACAGGAGTTGCTCCA
GGAGGAGAACCGGCAGAAGCTGAGCCTGAGCACCAAGCTCAAGCAGATGGAGGATGAGAAAAACTCCTTC
AGGGAGCAGCTGGAGGAGGAGGAGGAGGCCAAGCGCAACTTGGAGAAGCAGATCGCCACGCTCCATGCCC
AGGTGACCGACATGAAGAAGAAGATGGAGGACGGTGTAGGGTGCCTGGAGACTGCAGAGGAGGCGAAGCG
GAGGCTTCAGAAGGACTTGGAAGGCCTGAGCCAGCGGCTTGAGGAGAAGGTGGCTGCCTACGATAAGCTG
GAGAAGACCAAGACACGGCTGCAGCAGGAGCTGGACGACCTGCTGGTTGACCTGGACCACCAGCGGCAGA
GCGTCTCCAACCTGGAAAAGAAGCAGAAGAAGTTCGACCAGCTCCTAGCCGAGGAGAAGACCATCTCGGC
CAAGTATGCAGAGGAGCGTGACCGAGCTGAGGCTGAGGCCCGTGAGAAGGAGACAAAGGCGCTATCACTG
GCCCGGGCGCTTGAGGAGGCCATGGAGCAGAAGGCAGAGCTGGAGCGGCTCAACAAGCAGTTCCGCACGG
AGATGGAGGACCTCATGAGCTCCAAGGATGACGTGGGCAAGAGTGTCCACGAGCTGGAGAAGTCCAAGCG
GGCCTTGGAGCAGCAGGTGGAGGAGATGAAGACCCAGCTGGAGGAGCTGGAGGATGAGCTGCAGGCCACG
GAGGATGCCAAGCTCCGCCTGGAGGTGAACCTGCAGGCCATGAAGGCCCAGTTTGAGCGGGATCTGCAGG
GCCGGGATGAACAGAGCGAGGAGAAGAAGAAGCAGCTGGTCAGACAGGTGCGGGAGATGGAGGCGGAGCT
GGAGGATGAGAGGAAGCAGCGCTCCATGGCCATGGCCGCACGCAAGAAACTGGAGATGGATCTGAAGGAC
CTGGAGGCACACATTGACACAGCCAATAAGAACCGGGAAGAGGCCATCAAACAGCTGCGGAAGCTTCAGG
CCCAGATGAAGGACTGCATGCGGGAGCTGGACGACACGCGCGCCTCCCGGGAGGAGATCCTGGCGCAGGC
CAAGGAGAATGAGAAGAAGCTGAAGAGCATGGAGGCCGAGATGATTCAGCTGCAGGAGGAACTGGCAGCT
GCTGAGCGTGCTAAGCGTCAGGCCCAACAGGAACGGGACGAGCTGGCTGATGAGATCGCCAACAGCAGTG
GCAAAGGGGCCCTAGCATTAGAGGAGAAGCGGCGACTGGAGGCCCGCATTGCCCTGCTGGAGGAGGAGCT
GGAGGAGGAACAGGGCAACACGGAGCTGATCAACGATCGGCTGAAGAAGGCCAACCTGCAGATCGACCAA
ATAAACACCGACCTGAACCTGGAACGCAGCCACGCACAGAAGAATGAGAATGCGCGACAGCAGCTGGAAC
GCCAGAACAAGGAGCTCAAGGCCAAGCTGCAGGAAATGGAGAGTGCTGTCAAGTCCAAATACAAGGCCTC
CATCGCGGCCTTGGAGGCCAAAATTGCACAGCTGGAGGAACAGCTGGACAACGAGACCAAGGAGCGCCAG
GCAGCCTCCAAGCAGGTGCGCCGGACGGAGAAGAAGCTGAAGGACGTGCTGCTGCAGGTGGAGGACGAGC
GGAGGAACGCGGAACAGTTCAAGGACCAGGCTGACAAGGCGTCCACCCGCCTGAAGCAGCTTAAACGGCA
GCTAGAGGAGGCTGAAGAGGAGGCCCAGCGGGCCAATGCCTCACGCCGGAAGCTGCAGCGTGAGCTGGAA
GATGCCACAGAGACCGCTGATGCTATGAACCGCGAGGTCAGCTCCCTGAAGAACAAACTGAGGCGTGGGG
ACCTGCCATTTGTCGTGACTCGCCGAATTGTTCGGAAAGGCACTGGCGACTGCTCAGACGAGGAGGTCGA
CGGTAAAGCAGATGGGGCCGATGCCAAGGCAGCTGAATAGGAATTCTGCAGTCGACGGTACCGCGGGCCC
GGGATCCACCGGATCTAGATAACTGATCATAATCAGCCATACCA
