>Addgene plasmid #56372 | Clover-MyosinIIA-C-18 | addgene partial sequence | sequence record 104281 | N-ter GFP 5'-GGATCACTCTCGGCATGG-3'
TGGAGGCAGCGCATCCGGCGGAAGCGGAAGCGCTCAGCAGGCTGCAGACAAGTACCTCTATGTGGATAAA
AACTTCATCAATAACCCGCTGGCCCAAGCTGACTGGGCTGCCAAGAAGTTGGTATGGGTGCCTTCCAGCA
AGAATGGCTTTGAACCAGCCAGCCTCAAGGAGGAGGTGGGAGAAGAGGCCATTGTAGAGCTGGTAGAGAA
TGGGAAGAAGGTGAAGGTGAACAAGGACGACATCCAGAAGATGAACCCACCCAAGTTCTCCAAGGTGGAG
GACATGGCAGAGCTCACGTGCCTCAACGAAGCTTCGGTGCTGCACAACCTCAAGGAGCGATACTACTCAG
GGCTTATCTACACCTATTCAGGCCTGTTCTGTGTGGTCATCAACCCTTATAAGAACCTGCCCATCTACTC
AGAGGAGATCGTGGAGATGTACAAGGGCAAGAAGAGGCACGAGATGCCACCCCACATCTACGCCATCACA
GATACTGCCTACCGGAGCATGATGCAGGACCGGGAAGATCAGTCCATCCTGTGCACGGGGGAGTCTGGAG
CAGGGAAGACAGAGAACACCAAGAAAGTCATCCAGTACCTGGCACATGTGGCCTCCTCACACAAGAGCAA
GAAGGACCAGGGGGAGTTGGAGCGGCAGCTGCTACAGGCCAACCCTATCCTAGAGGCCTTTGGAAACGCC
AAGACGGTGAAGAATGACAACTCCTCTCGATTCGGTAAATTCATTCGTATCAACTTTGATGTCAATGGCT
ACATTGTTGGTGCCAACATTGAGACTTATCTTCTGGAGAAATCTCGTGCTATCCGCCAAGCCAAAGAGGA
GCGGACCTTCCACATCTTCTACTACCTGCTGTCTGG
